>Addgene plasmid #29213 | pEMS1417 | addgene partial sequence | sequence record 39596 | EGFP-N 5'-CGTCGCCGTCCAGCTCGACCAG-3'
ACCATGGTGGCGGAAGTTCCTATACCTTTTGAAGAATAGGAACTTCGGCGCGCCACGCGTCGCTCAGGGT
GGGGTAGCCGGGAAAGGAGATGTCTGTGGTGGTTCAAAAAGCCAGGAACCTTGAGGCTGTCAATTGTGAC
CCACTCCCAGGGGTCTGGGGTTTATAGTGCTCTGAGGTGGCGGGGAATTGACAGGCACTTGCGTCCACAC
CCAGGCCAGACAAAGGCAAGTCTAAGATTAGCCTGCTGCAGGGGGGCCGTCTCCAGGCTGGGCCCAAGGA
ATGGCCGCTGCGGCGTTCAGAGGCCAGGGTTGGATCACTGTGCCCCTGATCACCCCCTTGTCTGTCTATC
TGCTCCCTGGAGATGGGGCGGTCTCCGGGCACTAATGAGGCCACCTTGCACCCAGGAATCTGGGAGCACA
AAAGAGGCGCTGGCCTGGGACAATATGGAGGGAGGCAGCTGCTAATTAGGGGCGGGAGAGAGGCAGACGC
GAGACCCCACATTATGTGTGTGGGGGGTGGAGCAGCCAGCAGCAGTCCTCTCCCTCCCCTGCTTCTTGTC
GCTGCTCCTGGGGACTGTCAGGCTCCAGGACCTTCTTCCTTCAT
