>Addgene plasmid #29213 | pEMS1417 | addgene partial sequence | sequence record 39730 | pEMS1307-fwd 5'-ccgcacgtctaagaaaccat-3'
TTGCTCCACCCCCCACACACATAATGTGGGGTCTCGCGTCTGCCTCTCTCCCGCCCCTAATTAGCAGCTG
CCTCCCTCCATATTGTCCCAGGCCAGCGCCTCTTTTGTGCTCCCAGATTCCTGGGTGCAAGGTGGCCTCA
TTAGTGCCCGGAGACCGCCCCATCTCCAGGGAGCAGATAGACAGANAAGGGGGTGATCAGGGGCACAGTG
ATCCAACCCTGGCCTCTGAACGCCGCANCGGCCATTCCTTGGGCCCANCCTGGAGACGGCCCCCCTGCAN
CANGCTAATCTTAGACTTGCCTTTGTCTGGCCTGGGTGTGGACGCAAGTGCCTGTCAATTCCCCGCCACC
TCANAGCANTATAAACCCCAGACCCCTGGGAGTGGGTCACAATTGACAGCCTCAA
