[The description below was written by a language model from this plasmid's Addgene catalogue record.]
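Description:
pEMS1417 is a Pleiades Promoter Project plasmid built on the large pEMS1306 backbone (about 16.5 kb without insert). It is propagated in E. coli as a high-copy plasmid under ampicillin selection. The record gives no feature table, so the origin of replication, any mammalian selection markers, homology arms and polyadenylation signals in the backbone are not documented here and cannot be described in detail.

The insert is Ple111, a 544 bp human MiniPromoter derived from regulatory sequence of the HCRT gene, which encodes hypocretin (orexin). It was cloned by restriction enzyme between SacI and MluI sites. Pleiades MiniPromoters are compact, designed assemblies of human regulatory DNA intended to reproduce a restricted, gene-specific expression pattern, particularly in defined brain regions or cell types. In this construct Ple111 is not a coding insert. It sits upstream of a reporter supplied by the backbone, EGFP carrying a nuclear localisation signal. Although the catalogue lists this reporter as a C-terminal tag, it is best understood as the readout driven by the MiniPromoter. Nuclear targeting concentrates the fluorescence in the nucleus, which makes individual expressing cells easier to identify and count in tissue.

The stated purpose is to document the Ple111 expression pattern reported in the project's description of its MiniPromoter toolbox for selective expression in the brain. It therefore serves as a source of a small HCRT-based promoter and as a reporter construct for testing its specificity. The record does not state the delivery route or the host organism used for expression analysis.
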