Addgene plasmid #29213: pEMS1417
Purpose: Pleiades (Ple) MiniPromoter expression pattern described in Portales-Casamar et al., PNAS, 2010 (PMID: 20807748).
Depositing lab: Elizabeth Simpson. Depositing organization: University of British Columbia. Publication: A regulatory toolbox of MiniPromoters to drive selective expression in the brain. Portales-Casamar E, Swanson DJ, Liu L, de Leeuw CN, Banks KG, Ho Sui SJ, Fulton DL, Ali J, Amirabbasi M, Arenillas DJ, Babyak N, Black SF, Bonaguro RJ, Brauer E, Candido TR, Castellarin M, Chen J, Chen Y, Cheng JC, Chopra V, Docking TR, Dreolini L, D'Souza CA, Flynn EK, Glenn R, Hatakka K, Hearty TG, Imanian B, Jiang S, Khorasan-zadeh S, Komljenovic I, Laprise S, Liao NY, Lim JS, Lithwick S, Liu F, Liu J, Lu M, McConechy M, McLeod AJ, Milisavljevic M, Mis J, O'Connor K, Palma B, Palmquist DL, Schmouth JF, Swanson MI, Tam B, Ticoll A, Turner JL, Varhol R, Vermeulen J, Watkins RF, Wilson G, Wong BK, Wong SH, Wong TY, Yang GS, Ypsilanti AR, Jones SJ, Holt RA, Goldowitz D, Wasserman WW, Simpson EM. Proc Natl Acad Sci U S A. 2010 Sep 21. 107(38):16589-94. 10.1073/pnas.1009158107 PubMed 20807748.
Backbone
  Vector backbone: pEMS1306
  Backbone size w/o insert (bp): 16454
  Vector type: Pleiades Promoter Project [sic, Pleaides Plieades]
Growth in bacteria
  Bacterial resistance: Ampicillin, 100 μg/mL
  Growth temperature: 37°C
  Growth strain: DH5alpha
  Growth instructions: DH10B
  Copy number: High Copy
Gene/Insert
  Gene/Insert name: Ple111 (alt names: HCRT; hypocretin)
  Species: H. sapiens (human)
  Insert size (bp): 544
  Entrez Gene: HCRT (a.k.a. NRCLP1, OX, PPOX)
  Tag / fusion protein: EGFP-NLS (C terminal on backbone)
  Cloning method: Restriction Enzyme; 5′ cloning site SacI (unknown if destroyed); 3′ cloning site MluI (unknown if destroyed)
  Sequencing primers: 5′ Unknown
Terms and licenses: Academic/Nonprofit Terms; Industry Terms: Not Available to Industry
How to cite: pEMS1417 was a gift from Elizabeth Simpson (Addgene plasmid # 29213 ; http://n2t.net/addgene:29213 ; RRID:Addgene_29213)
